>Addgene plasmid #181764 | AiP1070-Ai211 (TITL-ChrimsonR-tdT-Kv2.1-ICF-IRES-tTA2) | addgene full sequence | sequence record 356677 | Addgene NGS Result
AACGTTTTGGCGGTTTAAACATTAAGCACGTGTTGACAATTAATCATCGGCATAGTATATCGGCATAGTA
TAATACGACAAGGTGAGGAACTAAACCATGGGATCGGCCATTGAACAAGATGGATTGCACGCAGGTTCTC
CGGCCGCTTGGGTGGAGAGGCTATTCGGCTATGACTGGGCACAACAGACGATCGGCTGCTCTGATGCCGC
CGTGTTCCGGCTGTCAGCGCAGGGGCGCCCGGTTCTTTTTGTCAAGACCGACCTGTCCGGTGCCCTGAAT
GAACTGCAGGACGAGGCAGCGCGGCTATCGTGGCTGGCCACGACGGGCGTTCCTTGCGCAGCTGTGCTCG
ACGTTGTCACTGAAGCGGGAAGGGACTGGCTGCTATTGGGCGAAGTGCCGGGGCAGGATCTCCTGTCATC
TCACCTTGCTCCTGCCGAGAAAGTATCCATCATGGCTGATGCAATGCGGCGGCTGCATACGCTTGATCCG
GCTACCTGCCCATTCGACCACCAAGCGAAACATCGCATCGAGCGAGCACGTACTCGGATGGAAGCCGGTC
TTGTCGATCAGGATGATCTGGACGAAGAGCATCAGGGGCTCGCGCCAGCCGAACTGTTCGCCAGGCTCAA
GGCGCGCATGCCCGACGGCGAGGATCTCGTCGTGACCCATGGCGATGCCTGCTTGCCGAATATCATGGTG
GAAAATGGCCGCTTTTCTGGATTCATCGACTGTGGCCGGCTGGGTGTGGCGGACCGCTATCAGGACATAG
CGTTGGCTACCCGTGATATTGCTGAAGAGCTTGGCGGCGAATGGGCTGACCGCTTCCTCGTGCTTTACGG
TATCGCCGCTCCCGATTCGCAGCGCATCGCCTTCTATCGCCTTCTTGACGAGTTCTTCTGAAGTGTTAAC
TGGGTAACGCCAGGGTTTTCCCAGTCACGACGTTGTAAAACGACGGCCAGTGAATTCGAGCTCGGTACCG
AAAAACCGCTCAGCGGCGCCCGCACCCAAACGAAAACACCCCCGGCCCAAGCGGACCGGGGGTGTCGCGT
GAAATGGATCAGTGAGCGTGGCCGTGGTGGTGGCCGTGGCCGTGCTCGTCCTCGTCGGCCGGCTTGTCGA
CGACGGCGGTCTCCGTCGTCAGGATCATCCGGGCCACCGAGGCGGCGTTGAGAACAGCCGAGCGGGTCAC
CTTGGCCGGATCGACGACGCCGGCGGAGACCAGATCACCGAACTCCAGCGTGGCGGCGTTGAAGCCCTGC
CCCTTGGGAAGTTCGGAGATTTCGGCCGGCCAATCGATTTTACCGGGGTGGTGCCCATCCTGGTCGAGCT
GGACGGCGACGTAAACGGCCACAAGTTCAGCGTGTCCGGCGAGGGCGAGGGCGATGCCACCTACGGCAAG
CTGACCCTGAAGTTCATCTGCACCACCGGCAAGCTGCCCGTGCCCTGGCCCACCCTCGTGACCACCCTGA
CCTACGGCGTGCAGTGCTTCAGCCGCTACCCCGACCACATGAAGCAGCACGACTTCTTCAAGTCCGCCAT
GCCCGAAGGCTACGTCCAGGAGCGCACCATCTTCTTCAAGGACGACGGCAACTACAAGACCCGCGCCGAG
GTGAAGTTCGAGGGCGACACCCTGGTGAACCGCATCGAGCTGAAGGGCATCGACTTCAAGGAGGACGGCA
ACATCCTGGGGCACAAGCTGGAGTACAACTACAACAGCCACAACGTCTATATCATGGCCGACAAGCAGAA
GAACGGCATCAAGGTGAACTTCAAGATCCGCCACAACATCGAGGACGGTTAATTAAGAATTCGAGCTCGC
TAGAGCCCCATCCTCACTGACTCCGTCCTGGAGTTGGATGAGAGATAATGGCCTTACGTTGTGCCAGGGG
AGGGTCGGGCTGGATTTAGCAAGATTTACCTTCTCCAAAGAGCGGTGCTGCAGTGGCACAGCTGCCCACG
GAGGTGGGGGGGTCACCGTCCCTGGAGGTGATGAAGAACTGTGGGGATGTGGCACTGAGGGACATGGCCA
GTGGGCACGGTGGGTGGGTTGGGGTTGGTCTTGGGGATCTTGGAGGGCTTTTCCAGCCTTCATGATTTGA
CGATTGTATGAACATCTACATGGCAATTCTCCAGCTGCCTGTCCCAGTCCTACTGACCCAGCTGTATCTC
TCCAGGCAAGCTCTTCCACCCCTTCTGCTTGCATCCAGACACCATCAAACATGCAGGCTCAGACACAGGG
ACCAGCAGTGTCTGTGGCCTTTTTGTGCTCCTCTCCATGCTGGGTTTTAACTTGCTCTTTGTCCTTCTAT
CCTATCTTCTTATCCTTAAGGCTGTTCTGAACGCTGTGACTTGGAGAGTGTCCCAGAGCCCTCAACACCT
GCATGTCCCACGTCCATGCTGTCCTGCACTTCCTTATCCCCAAGATCTGCCTCTCCGTGATGCACTGAAT
TGGCAAACATGTGTCACCCCAGACCAACAATGTCACAGCAAACTCCCCCTTGATAGGACAAGGGGGAATG
GCTTTACACTGAGACAGGGGAGGTTTGGGTTGGATATGAGGAGGCAGTTTTTCCCCCAGAGGGTGGTGAC
GCACTGAACAGGTTGCCCAAGGAGGCTGTGGATGCCCCATCCCTGCAGGCATTCAAGGCCAGGCTGGATG
TGGCTCTGGGCAGCCTGGGCTGCTGGTTGATGACCCTGCACATAGCAGGGGGTTGGATCTGGATGAGCAC
TGTGCTCCTTTGCAACCCAGGCCGTTCTATGATTCTGTCATTCTAAATCTCTCTTTCAGCCTAAAGCTTT
TTCCCCGTATCCCCCCAGGTGTCTGCAGGCTCAAAGAGCAGCGAGAAGCGTTCAGAGGAAAGCGATCCCG
TGCCACCTTCCCCGTGCCCGGGCTGTCCCCGCACGCTGCCGGCTCGGGGATGCGGGGGGAGCGCCGGACC
GGAGCGGAGCCCCGGGCGGCTCGCTGCTGCCCCCTAGCGGGGGAGGGACGTAATTACATCCCTGGGGGCT
TTGGGGGGGGGCTGTCCCTCTAGCGAGCTCGGTACCCAGAGCCCCATCCTCACTGACTCCGTCCTGGAGT
TGGATGAGAGATAATGGCCTTACGTTGTGCCAGGGGAGGGTCGGGCTGGATTTAGCAAGATTTACCTTCT
CCAAAGAGCGGTGCTGCAGTGGCACAGCTGCCCACGGAGGTGGGGGGGTCACCGTCCCTGGAGGTGATGA
AGAACTGTGGGGATGTGGCACTGAGGGACATGGCCAGTGGGCACGGTGGGTGGGTTGGGGTTGGTCTTGG
GGATCTTGGAGGGCTTTTCCAGCCTTCATGATTTGACGATTGTATGAACATCTACATGGCAATTCTCCAG
CTGCCTGTCCCAGTCCTACTGACCCAGCTGTATCTCTCCAGGCAAGCTCTTCCACCCCTTCTGCTTGCAT
CCAGACACCATCAAACATGCAGGCTCAGACACAGGGACCAGCAGTGTCTGTGGCCTTTTTGTGCTCCTCT
CCATGCTGGGTTTTAACTTGCTCTTTGTCCTTCTATCCTATCTTCTTATCCTTAAGGCTGTTCTGAACGC
TGTGACTTGGAGAGTGTCCCAGAGCCCTCAACACCTGCATGTCCCACGTCCATGCTGTCCTGCACTTCCT
TATCCCCAAGATCTGCCTCTCCGTGATGCACTGAATTGGCAAACATGTGTCACCCCAGACCAACAATGTC
ACAGCAAACTCCCCCTTGATAGGACAAGGGGGAATGGCTTTACACTGAGACAGGGGAGGTTTGGGTTGGA
TATGAGGAGGCAGTTTTTCCCCCAGAGGGTGGTGACGCACTGAACAGGTTGCCCAAGGAGGCTGTGGATG
CCCCATCCCTGCAGGCATTCAAGGCCAGGCTGGATGTGGCTCTGGGCAGCCTGGGCTGCTGGTTGATGAC
CCTGCACATAGCAGGGGGTTGGATCTGGATGAGCACTGTGCTCCTTTGCAACCCAGGCCGTTCTATGATT
CTGTCATTCTAAATCTCTCTTTCAGCCTAAAGCTTTTTCCCCGTATCCCCCCAGGTGTCTGCAGGCTCAA
AGAGCAGCGAGAAGCGTTCAGAGGAAAGCGATCCCGTGCCACCTTCCCCGTGCCCGGGCTGTCCCCGCAC
GCTGCCGGCTCGGGGATGCGGGGGGAGCGCCGGACCGGAGCGGAGCCCCGGGCGGCTCGCTGCTGCCCCC
TAGCGGGGGAGGGACGTAATTACATCCCTGGGGGCTTTGGGGGGGGGCTGTCCCTCTAGGGGTACCCGGG
GATCCACCGGTATCGATTACCTATCACAAATTCGAGTTTACTCCCTATCAGTGATAGAGAACGTATGTCG
AGTTTACTCCCTATCAGTGATAGAGAACGATGTCGAGTTTACTCCCTATCAGTGATAGAGAACGTATGTC
GAGTTTACTCCCTATCAGTGATAGAGAACGTATGTCGAGTTTACTCCCTATCAGTGATAGAGAACGTATG
TCGAGTTTATCCCTATCAGTGATAGAGAACGTATGTCGAGTTTACTCCCTATCAGTGATAGAGAACGTAT
GTCGAGGTAGGCGTGTACGGTGGGAGGCCTATATAAGCAGAGCTCGTTTAGTGAACCGTCAGATCGCCTA
TTTAAATATAACTTCGTATAGCATACATTATACGAAGTTATTCGCGATGAATAAATGAAAGCTTGCAGAT
CCCCTCAGCACCATGGCTAGCGGCAGCCTCGGAGTTTGAATAGATAGAATAAAATATCTTTATTTTCATT
CCATCTGTGTGTTGGTTTTTTGTGTGAGATCTACGGGTGGCATCCCTGTGACCCCTCCCCAGTGCCTCTC
CTGGCCCTGGAAGTTGCCACTCCAGTGCCCACCAGCCTTGTCCTAATAAAATTAAGTTGCATCATTTTGT
CTGACTAGGTGTCCTTCTATAATATTATGGGGTGGAGGGGGGTGGTATGGAGCAAGGGGCAAGTTGGGAA
GACAACCTGTAGGGCCTGCGGGGTCTATTGGGAACCAAGCTGGAGTGCAGTGGCACAATCTTGGCTCACT
GCAATCTCCGCCTCCTGGGTTCAAGCGATTCTCCTGCCTCAGGCTCCCGAGTTGTTGGGATTCCAGGCAT
GCATGACCAGGCTCAGCTAATTTTTGTTTTTTTGGTAGAGACGGGGTTTCACCATATTGGCCAGGCTGGT
CTCCAACTCCTAATCTCAGGTGATCTACCCACCTTGGCCTCCCAAATTGCTGGGATTACAGGCGTGAACC
ACTGCTCCCTTCCCTGTCCTTCTGCCTCAGCGCTGTAAGTCTGCAGAAATTGATGATCTATTAAACAATA
AAGATGTCCACTAAAATGGAAGTTTTTCCTGTCATACTTTGTTAAGAAGGGTGAGAACAGAGTACCTACA
TTTTGAATGGAAGGATTGGAGCTACGGGGGTGGGGGTGGGGTGGGATTAGATAAATGCCTGCTCTTTACT
GAAGGCTCTTTACTATTGCTTTATGATAATGTTTCATAGTTGGATATCATAATTTAAACAAGCAAAACCA
AATTAAGGGCCAGCTCATTCCTCCCACTCATGATCTATAGATCTATAGATCTCTCGTGGGATCATTGTTT
TTCTCTTGATTCCCACTTTGTGGTTCTAAGTACTGTGGTTTCCAAATGTGTCAGTTTCATAGCCTGAAGA
ACGAGATCAGCAGCCTCTGTTCCACATACACTTCATTCTCAGTATTGTTTTGCCAAGTTCTAATTCCATC
AGAAAGCTTTTACTTAACTGAATAGCTAACATAACTTCGTATAGCATACATTATACGAAGTTATCACGCG
TGTTTAAACGCCACCATGGCTGAGCTGATCAGCAGCGCCACCAGATCTCTGTTTGCCGCCGGAGGCATCA
ACCCTTGGCCTAACCCCTACCACCACGAGGACATGGGCTGTGGAGGAATGACACCTACAGGCGAGTGCTT
CAGCACCGAGTGGTGGTGTGACCCTTCTTACGGACTGAGCGACGCCGGATACGGATATTGCTTCGTGGAG
GCCACAGGCGGCTACCTGGTCGTGGGAGTGGAGAAGAAGCAGGCTTGGCTGCACAGCAGAGGCACACCAG
GAGAAAAGATCGGCGCCCAGGTCTGCCAGTGGATTGCTTTCAGCATCGCCATCGCCCTGCTGACATTCTA
CGGCTTCAGCGCCTGGAAGGCCACTTGCGGTTGGGAGGAGGTCTACGTCTGTTGCGTCGAGGTGCTGTTC
GTGACCCTGGAGATCTTCAAGGAGTTCAGCAGCCCCGCCACAGTGTACCTGTCTACCGGCAACCACGCCT
ATTGCCTGCGCTACTTCGAGTGGCTGCTGTCTTGCCCCGTGATCCTGATCAGACTGAGCAACCTGAGCGG
CCTGAAGAACGACTACAGCAAGCGGACCATGGGCCTGATCGTGTCTTGCGTGGGAATGATCGTGTTCGGC
ATGGCCGCAGGACTGGCTACCGATTGGCTCAAGTGGCTGCTGTATATCGTGTCTTGCATCTACGGCGGCT
ACATGTACTTCCAGGCCGCCAAGTGCTACGTGGAAGCCAACCACAGCGTGCCTAAAGGCCATTGCCGCAT
GGTCGTGAAGCTGATGGCCTACGCTTACTTCGCCTCTTGGGGCAGCTACCCAATCCTCTGGGCAGTGGGA
CCAGAAGGACTGCTGAAGCTGAGCCCTTACGCCAACAGCATCGGCCACAGCATCTGCGACATCATCGCCA
AGGAGTTTTGGACCTTCCTGGCCCACCACCTGAGGATCAAGATCCACGAGCACATCCTGATCCACGGCGA
CATCCGGAAGACCACCAAGATGGAGATCGGAGGCGAGGAGGTGGAAGTGGAAGAGTTCGTGGAGGAGGAG
GACGAGGACACAGTGGCGGCACCGGTAGTAGCAGTGAGTAAGGGCGAGGAAGTGATCAAAGAGTTCATGC
GGTTTAAGGTGAGAATGGAAGGAAGCATGAACGGCCACGAGTTCGAAATTGAGGGAGAAGGAGAGGGACG
GCCCTACGAGGGCACCCAGACAGCCAAGCTGAAAGTGACAAAGGGCGGGCCTCTGCCATTCGCTTGGGAC
ATCCTGAGCCCACAGTTTATGTACGGCTCCAAGGCCTATGTGAAACATCCAGCTGACATTCCCGATTATA
AGAAACTGAGCTTCCCCGAGGGGTTTAAGTGGGAAAGAGTGATGAACTTCGAGGACGGAGGCCTGGTGAC
TGTGACCCAGGACAGCTCCCTGCAGGATGGGACCCTGATCTACAAGGTGAAAATGAGAGGGACAAATTTT
CCCCCTGATGGACCTGTGATGCAGAAGAAAACTATGGGATGGGAGGCCTCCACCGAAAGGCTGTATCCAC
GCGACGGGGTGCTGAAAGGAGAAATCCACCAGGCTCTGAAGCTGAAAGATGGGGGACATTACCTGGTGGA
GTTCAAGACAATCTACATGGCCAAGAAACCTGTGCAGCTGCCAGGCTACTATTACGTGGACACAAAACTG
GATATCACTTCACACAACGAGGACTACACTATTGTGGAGCAGTATGAACGGAGCGAGGGGAGACACCATC
TGTTCCTGGGCCATGGGACTGGAAGTACCGGCTCAGGGTCTAGTGGAACCGCCTCAAGCGAGGATAACAA
TATGGCTGTGATCAAAGAGTTCATGAGGTTTAAGGTGCGCATGGAGGGCAGCATGAATGGGCACGAATTT
GAGATTGAAGGAGAGGGCGAAGGGAGGCCTTACGAGGGCACACAGACTGCCAAGCTGAAAGTGACCAAGG
GAGGACCACTGCCTTTCGCTTGGGATATCCTGTCTCCTCAGTTTATGTACGGAAGTAAGGCCTATGTCAA
GCATCCCGCTGACATTCCTGATTACAAGAAACTGTCTTTCCCAGAGGGCTTTAAGTGGGAGAGAGTGATG
AATTTTGAAGATGGAGGCCTGGTGACCGTGACACAGGACTCCTCTCTGCAGGATGGCACTCTGATCTACA
AAGTCAAAATGCGCGGCACCAATTTTCCACCCGATGGGCCCGTGATGCAGAAGAAAACAATGGGGTGGGA
GGCCAGCACTGAACGGCTGTATCCTAGAGACGGAGTGCTGAAGGGCGAAATCCACCAGGCCCTGAAGCTG
AAAGACGGCGGCCACTACCTGGTGGAGTTCAAAACCATCTACATGGCCAAGAAACCAGTGCAGCTGCCCG
GCTATTACTATGTGGACACCAAGCTGGATATCACATCCCACAATGAAGACTACACCATTGTGGAACAGTA
TGAGAGGTCTGAAGGACGCCACCATCTGTTTCTGTACGGCATGGATGAGCTGTATAAGCAGTCCCAGCCC
ATCCTCAACACCAAGGAGATGGCCCCGCAGAGCAAGCCTCCAGAGGAGCTGGAGATGAGCAGCATGCCCA
GCCCCGTGGCCCCTCTGCCCGCACGCACGGAGGGCGTCATCGACATGCGGAGCATGTCCAGCATTGACAG
CTTCATCAGCTGTGCCACGGACTTCCCTGAAGCCACCAGATTCTAAGGCCTTTTTGGCCTGTACAAGTGA
ACGCGTTACGTAAAGCTTGTCGATAATCAACCTCTGGATTACAAAATTTGTGAAAGATTGACTGGTATTC
TTAACTATGTTGCTCCTTTTACGCTATGTGGATACGCTGCTTTAATGCCTTTGTATCATGCTATTGCTTC
CCGTATGGCTTTCATTTTCTCCTCCTTGTATAAATCCTGGTTGCTGTCTCTTTATGAGGAGTTGTGGCCC
GTTGTCAGGCAACGTGGCGTGGTGTGCACTGTGTTTGCTGACGCAACCCCCACTGGTTGGGGCATTGCCA
CCACCTGTCAGCTCCTTTCCGGGACTTTCGCTTTCCCCCTCCCTATTGCCACGGCGGAACTCATCGCCGC
CTGCCTTGCCCGCTGCTGGACAGGGGCTCGGCTGTTGGGCACTGACAATTCCGTGGTGTTGTCGGGGAAA
TCATCGTCCTTTCCTTGGCTGCTCGCCTATGTTGCCACCTGGATTCTGCGCGGGACGTCCTTCTGCTACG
TCCCTTCGGCCCTCAATCCAGCGGACCTTCCTTCCCGCGGCCTGCTGCCGGCTCTGCGGCCTCTTCCGCG
TCTTCGCCTTCGCCCTCAGACGAGTCGGATCTCCCTTTGGGCCGCCTCCCCGCATCGACACCGAGCGCTG
CTCGAGGCCTCGACTGTGCCTTCTAGTTGCCAGCCATCTGTTGTTTGCCCCTCCCCCGTGCCTTCCTTGA
CCCTGGAAGGTGCCACTCCCACTGTCCTTTCCTAATAAAATGAGGAAATTGCATCGCATTGTCTGAGTAG
GTGTCATTCTATTCTGGGGGGTGGGGTGGGGCAGGACAGCAAGGGGGAGGATTGGGAAGACAATAGCAGG
CATGCTGGGGACACGTGGGATCCTCTAGAGCCCCATCCTCACTGACTCCGTCCTGGAGTTGGATGAGAGA
TAATGGCCTTACGTTGTGCCAGGGGAGGGTCGGGCTGGATTTAGCAAGATTTACCTTCTCCAAAGAGCGG
TGCTGCAGTGGCACAGCTGCCCACGGAGGTGGGGGGGTCACCGTCCCTGGAGGTGATGAAGAACTGTGGG
GATGTGGCACTGAGGGACATGGCCAGTGGGCACGGTGGGTGGGTTGGGGTTGGTCTTGGGGATCTTGGAG
GGCTTTTCCAGCCTTCATGATTTGACGATTGTATGAACATCTACATGGCAATTCTCCAGCTGCCTGTCCC
AGTCCTACTGACCCAGCTGTATCTCTCCAGGCAAGCTCTTCCACCCCTTCTGCTTGCATCCAGACACCAT
CAAACATGCAGGCTCAGACACAGGGACCAGCAGTGTCTGTGGCCTTTTTGTGCTCCTCTCCATGCTGGGT
TTTAACTTGCTCTTTGTCCTTCTATCCTATCTTCTTATCCTTAAGGCTGTTCTGAACGCTGTGACTTGGA
GAGTGTCCCAGAGCCCTCAACACCTGCATGTCCCACGTCCATGCTGTCCTGCACTTCCTTATCCCCAAGA
TCTGCCTCTCCGTGATGCACTGAATTGGCAAACATGTGTCACCCCAGACCAACAATGTCACAGCAAACTC
CCCCTTGATAGGACAAGGGGGAATGGCTTTACACTGAGACAGGGGAGGTTTGGGTTGGATATGAGGAGGC
AGTTTTTCCCCCAGAGGGTGGTGACGCACTGAACAGGTTGCCCAAGGAGGCTGTGGATGCCCCATCCCTG
CAGGCATTCAAGGCCAGGCTGGATGTGGCTCTGGGCAGCCTGGGCTGCTGGTTGATGACCCTGCACATAG
CAGGGGGTTGGATCTGGATGAGCACTGTGCTCCTTTGCAACCCAGGCCGTTCTATGATTCTGTCATTCTA
AATCTCTCTTTCAGCCTAAAGCTTTTTCCCCGTATCCCCCCAGGTGTCTGCAGGCTCAAAGAGCAGCGAG
AAGCGTTCAGAGGAAAGCGATCCCGTGCCACCTTCCCCGTGCCCGGGCTGTCCCCGCACGCTGCCGGCTC
GGGGATGCGGGGGGAGCGCCGGACCGGAGCGGAGCCCCGGGCGGCTCGCTGCTGCCCCCTAGCGGGGGAG
GGACGTAATTACATCCCTGGGGGCTTTGGGGGGGGGCTGTCCCTCTAGAGCCCCATCCTCACTGACTCCG
TCCTGGAGTTGGATGAGAGATAATGGCCTTACGTTGTGCCAGGGGAGGGTCGGGCTGGATTTAGCAAGAT
TTACCTTCTCCAAAGAGCGGTGCTGCAGTGGCACAGCTGCCCACGGAGGTGGGGGGGTCACCGTCCCTGG
AGGTGATGAAGAACTGTGGGGATGTGGCACTGAGGGACATGGCCAGTGGGCACGGTGGGTGGGTTGGGGT
TGGTCTTGGGGATCTTGGAGGGCTTTTCCAGCCTTCATGATTTGACGATTGTATGAACATCTACATGGCA
ATTCTCCAGCTGCCTGTCCCAGTCCTACTGACCCAGCTGTATCTCTCCAGGCAAGCTCTTCCACCCCTTC
TGCTTGCATCCAGACACCATCAAACATGCAGGCTCAGACACAGGGACCAGCAGTGTCTGTGGCCTTTTTG
TGCTCCTCTCCATGCTGGGTTTTAACTTGCTCTTTGTCCTTCTATCCTATCTTCTTATCCTTAAGGCTGT
TCTGAACGCTGTGACTTGGAGAGTGTCCCAGAGCCCTCAACACCTGCATGTCCCACGTCCATGCTGTCCT
GCACTTCCTTATCCCCAAGATCTGCCTCTCCGTGATGCACTGAATTGGCAAACATGTGTCACCCCAGACC
AACAATGTCACAGCAAACTCCCCCTTGATAGGACAAGGGGGAATGGCTTTACACTGAGACAGGGGAGGTT
TGGGTTGGATATGAGGAGGCAGTTTTTCCCCCAGAGGGTGGTGACGCACTGAACAGGTTGCCCAAGGAGG
CTGTGGATGCCCCATCCCTGCAGGCATTCAAGGCCAGGCTGGATGTGGCTCTGGGCAGCCTGGGCTGCTG
GTTGATGACCCTGCACATAGCAGGGGGTTGGATCTGGATGAGCACTGTGCTCCTTTGCAACCCAGGCCGT
TCTATGATTCTGTCATTCTAAATCTCTCTTTCAGCCTAAAGCTTTTTCCCCGTATCCCCCCAGGTGTCTG
CAGGCTCAAAGAGCAGCGAGAAGCGTTCAGAGGAAAGCGATCCCGTGCCACCTTCCCCGTGCCCGGGCTG
TCCCCGCACGCTGCCGGCTCGGGGATGCGGGGGGAGCGCCGGACCGGAGCGGAGCCCCGGGCGGCTCGCT
GCTGCCCCCTAGCGGGGGAGGGACGTAATTACATCCCTGGGGGCTTTGGGGGGGGGCTGTCCCTCTAGAG
TCGACGGCGCGCCCTGCAGGAATCTAGTTATTAATAGTAATCAATTACGGGGTCATTAGTTCATAGCCCA
TATATGGAGTTCCGCGTTACATAACTTACGGTAAATGGCCCGCCTGGCTGACCGCCCAACGACCCCCGCC
CATTGACGTCAATAATGACGTATGTTCCCATAGTAACGCCAATAGGGACTTTCCATTGACGTCAATGGGT
GGAGTATTTACGGTAAACTGCCCACTTGGCAGTACATCAAGTGTATCATATGCCAAGTACGCCCCCTATT
GACGTCAATGACGGTAAATGGCCCGCCTGGCATTATGCCCAGTACATGACCTTATGGGACTTTCCTACTT
GGCAGTACATCTACGTATTAGTCATCGCTATTACCATGGTCGAGGTGAGCCCCACGTTCTGCTTCACTCT
CCCCATCTCCCCCCCCTCCCCACCCCCAATTTTGTATTTATTTATTTTTTAATTATTTTGTGCAGCGATG
GGGGCGGGGGGGGGGGGGGGGCGCGCGCCRGGSGGGGSGGGGSGGGGSGRGGGGSGGGGSGGGGCGAGGC
GGAGAGGTGCGGCGGCAGCCAATCAGAGCGGCGCGCTCCGAAAGTTTCCTTTTATGGCGAGGCGGCGGCG
GCGGCGGCCCTATAAAAAGCGAAGCGCGCGGCGGGCGGGAGTCGCTGCGCGCTGCCTTCGCCCCGTGCCC
CGCTCCGCCGCCGCCTCGCGCCGCCCGCCCCGGCTCTGACTGACCGCGTTACTCCCACAGGTGAGCGGGC
GGGACGGCCCTTCTCCTCCGGGCTGTAATTAGCGCTTGGTTTAATGACGGCTTGTTTCTTTTCTGTGGCT
GCGTGAAAGCCTTGAGGGGCTCCGGGAGGGCCCTTTGTGCGGGGGGAGCGGCTCGGGGGGTGCGTGCGTG
TGTGTGTGCGTGGGGAGCGCCGCGTGCGGCTCCGCGCTGCCCGGCGGCTGTGAGCGCTGCGGGCGCGGCG
CGGGGCTTTGTGCGCTCCGCAGTGTGCGCGAGGGGAGCGCGGCCGGGGGCGGTGCCCCGCGGTGCGGGGG
GGGCTGCGAGGGGAACAAAGGCTGCGTGCGGGGTGTGTGCGTGGGGGGGTGAGCAGGGGGTGTGGGCGCG
TCGGTCGGGCTGCAACCCCCCCTGCACCCCCCTCCCCGAGTTGCTGAGCACGGCCCGGCTTCGGGTGCGG
GGCTCCGTACGGGGCGTGGCGCGGGGCTCGCCGTGCCGGGCGGGGGGTGGCGGCAGGTGGGGGTGCCGGG
CGGGGCGGGGCCGCCTCGGGCCGGGGAGGGCTCGGGGGAGGGGCGCGGCGGCCCCCGGAGCGCCGGCGGC
TGTCGAGGCGCGGCGAGCCGCAGCCATTGCCTTTTATGGTAATCGTGCGAGAGGGCGCAGGGACTTCCTT
TGTCCCAAATCTGTGCGGAGCCGAAATCTGGGAGGCGCCGCCGCACCCCCTCTAGCGGGCGCGGGGCGAA
GCGGTGCGGCGCCGGCAGGAAGGAAATGGGCGGGGAGGGCCTTCGTGCGTCGCCGCGCCGCCGTCCCCTT
CTCCCTCTCCAGCCTCGGGGCTGTCCGCGGGGGGACGGCTGCCTTCGGGGGGGACGGGGCAGGGCGGGGT
TCGGCTTCTGGCGTGTGACCGGCGGCTCTAGAGCCTCTGCTAACCATGTTCATGCCTTCTTCTTTTTCCT
ACAGCTCCTGGGCAACGTGCTGGTTATTGTGCTGTCTCATCATTTTGGCAAAGAATTGATTTGATACCGC
GGGCCCCGCGTGGACGGTACCGAAGTTCCTATTCTCTAGAAAGTATAGGAACTTCCCTCAGCACCATGGC
TAGCGGCAGCCTCGGAGTTTGAATAGATAGAATAAAATATCTTTATTTTCATTCCATCTGTGTGTTGGTT
TTTTGTGTGAGATCTACGGGTGGCATCCCTGTGACCCCTCCCCAGTGCCTCTCCTGGCCCTGGAAGTTGC
CACTCCAGTGCCCACCAGCCTTGTCCTAATAAAATTAAGTTGCATCATTTTGTCTGACTAGGTGTCCTTC
TATAATATTATGGGGTGGAGGGGGGTGGTATGGAGCAAGGGGCAAGTTGGGAAGACAACCTGTAGGGCCT
GCGGGGTCTATTGGGAACCAAGCTGGAGTGCAGTGGCACAATCTTGGCTCACTGCAATCTCCGCCTCCTG
GGTTCAAGCGATTCTCCTGCCTCAGGCTCCCGAGTTGTTGGGATTCCAGGCATGCATGACCAGGCTCAGC
TAATTTTTGTTTTTTTGGTAGAGACGGGGTTTCACCATATTGGCCAGGCTGGTCTCCAACTCCTAATCTC
AGGTGATCTACCCACCTTGGCCTCCCAAATTGCTGGGATTACAGGCGTGAACCACTGCTCCCTTCCCTGT
CCTTCTGCCTCAGCTAATTGAGTAGGGGGGAGGCTAACTGAAACACGGAAGGAGACAATACCGGAAGGAA
CCCGCGCTATGACGGCAATAAAAAGACAGAATAAAACGCACGGGTGTTGGGTCGTTTGTTCATAAACGCG
GGGTTCGGTCCCAGGGCTGGCACTCTGTCGATACCCCACCGAGACCCCATTGGGGCCAATACGCCCGCGT
TTCTTCCTTTTCCCCACCCCACCCCCCAAGTTCGGGTGAAGGCCCAGGGCTCGCAGCCAACGTCGGGGCG
GCAGGCCGTGGAAGTTCCTATTCTCTAGAAAGTATAGGAACTTCACGCGCGCGTCCATTAATTCCGCCCC
TCTCCCTCCCCCCCCCCTAACGTTACTGGCCGAAGCCGCTTGGAATAAGGCCGGTGTGCGTTTGTCTATA
TGTTATTTTCCACCATATTGCCGTCTTTTGGCAATGTGAGGGCCCGGAAACCTGGCCCTGTCTTCTTGAC
GAGCATTCCTAGGGGTCTTTCCCCTCTCGCCAAAGGAATGCAAGGTCTGTTGAATGTCGTGAAGGAAGCA
GTTCCTCTGGAAGCTTCTTGAAGACAAACAACGTCTGTAGCGACCCTTTGCAGGCAGCGGAACCCCCCAC
CTGGCGACAGGTGCCTCTGCGGCCAAAAGCCACGTGTATAAGATACACCTGCAAAGGCGGCACAACCCCA
GTGCCACGTTGTGAGTTGGATAGTTGTGGAAAGAGTCAAATGGCTCTCCTCAAGCGTATTCAACAAGGGG
CTGAAGGATGCCCAGAAGGTACCCCATTGTATGGGATCTGATCTGGGGCCTCGGTACACATGCTTTACAT
GTGTTTAGTCGAGGTTAAAAAAACGTCTAGGCCCCCCGAACCACGGGGACGTGGTTTTCCTTTGAAAAAC
ACGATGATAATAATTCACCATGTCTAGACTGGACAAGAGCAAAGTCATAAACTCTGCTCTGGAATTACTC
AATGAAGTCGGTATCGAAGGCCTGACGACAAGGAAACTCGCTCAAAAGCTGGGAGTTGAGCAGCCTACCC
TGTACTGGCACGTGAAGAACAAGCGGGCCCTGCTCGATGCCCTGGCAATCGAGATGCTGGACAGGCATCA
TACCCACTTCTGCCCCCTGGAAGGCGAGTCATGGCAAGACTTTCTGCGGAACAACGCCAAGTCATTCCGC
TGTGCTCTCCTCTCACATCGCGACGGGGCTAAAGTGCATCTCGGCACCCGCCCAACAGAGAAACAGTACG
AAACCCTGGAAAATCAGCTCGCGTTCCTGTGTCAGCAAGGCTTCTCCCTGGAGAACGCACTGTACGCTCT
GTCCGCCGTGGGCCACTTTACACTGGGCTGCGTATTGGAGGATCAGGAGCATCAAGTAGCAAAAGAGGAA
AGAGAGACACCTACCACCGATTCTATGCCCCCACTTCTGAGACAAGCAATTGAGCTGTTCGACCATCAGG
GAGCCGAACCTGCCTTCCTTTTCGGCCTGGAACTAATCATATGTGGCCTGGAGAAACAGCTAAAGTGCGA
AAGCGGCGGGCCGGCCGACGCCCTTGACGATTTTGACTTAGACATGCTCCCAGCCGATGCCCTTGACGAC
TTTGACCTTGATATGCTGCCTGCTGACGCTCTTGACGATTTTGACCTTGACATGCTCCCCGGGTAACTAA
ACCAGGTAAATGGCGCGTTACGTAAAGCTTGTCGATAATCAACCTCTGGATTACAAAATTTGTGAAAGAT
TGACTGGTATTCTTAACTATGTTGCTCCTTTTACGCTATGTGGATACGCTGCTTTAATGCCTTTGTATCA
TGCTATTGCTTCCCGTATGGCTTTCATTTTCTCCTCCTTGTATAAATCCTGGTTGCTGTCTCTTTATGAG
GAGTTGTGGCCCGTTGTCAGGCAACGTGGCGTGGTGTGCACTGTGTTTGCTGACGCAACCCCCACTGGTT
GGGGCATTGCCACCACCTGTCAACTCCTTTCCGGGACTTTCGCTTTCCCCCTCCCTATTGCCACGGCGGA
ACTCATCGCCGCCTGCCTTGCCCGCTGCTGGACAGGGGCTCGGCTGTTGGGCACTGACAATTCCGTGGTG
TTGTCGGGGAAATCATCGTCCTTTCCTTGGCTGCTCGCCTATGTTGCCACCTGGATTCTGCGCGGGACGT
CCTTCTGCTACGTCCCTTCGGCCCTCAATCCAGCGGACCTTCCTTCCCGCGGCCTGCTGCCGGCTCTGCG
GCCTCTTCCGCGTCTTCGCCTTCGCCCTCAGACGAGTCGGATCTCCCTTTGGGCCGCCTCCCCGCATCGA
CACCGAGCGCTGCTCGAGGCCTCGACTGTGCCTTCTAGTTGCCAGCCATCTGTTGTTTGCCCCTCCCCCG
TGCCTTCCTTGACCCTGGAAGGTGCCACTCCCACTGTCCTTTCCTAATAAAATGAGGAAATTGCATCGCA
TTGTCTGAGTAGGTGTCATTCTATTCTGGGGGGTGGGGTGGGGCAGGACAGCAAGGGGGAGGATTGGGAA
GACAATAGCAGGCATGCTGGGGACACGTGGGATCCGGTGCCAGGGCGTGCCCTTGGGCTCCCCGGGCGCG
TTTGGGCGGCCGCATCGAATTCTACCGGGTAGGGGAGGCGCTTTTCCCAAGGCAGTCTGGAGCATGCGCT
TTAGCAGCCCCGCTGGGCACTTGGCGCTACACAAGTGGCCTCTGGCCTCGCACACATTCCACATCCTCCG
GTAGGCGCCAACCGGCTCCGTTCTTTGGTGGCCCCTTCGCGCCACCTTCTACTCCTCCCCTAGTCAGGAA
GTTCCCCCCCGCCCCGCAGCTCGCGTCGTGCAGGACGTGACAAATGGAAGTAGCACGTCTCACTAGTCTC
GTGCAGATGGACAGCACCGCTGAGCAATGGAAGCGGGTAGGCCTTTGGGGCAGCGGCCAATAGCAGCTTT
GCTCCTTCGCTTTCTGGGCTCAGAGGCTGGGAAGGGGTGGGTCCGGGGGCGGGCTCAGGGGCGGGCTCAG
GGGCGGGGCGGGCGCCCGAAGGTCCTCCGGAGGCCCGGCATTCTGCACGCTTCAAAAGCGCACGTCTGCC
GCGCTGTTCTCCTCTTCCTCATCTCCGGGCCTTTCGACCTGCAATCGCCGCTAGCCGCCACCATGAAAAA
GCCTGAACTCACCGCGACGTCTGTCGAGAAGTTTCTGATCGAAAAGTTCGACAGCGTCTCCGACCTGATG
CAGCTCTCGGAGGGCGAAGAATCTCGTGCTTTCAGCTTCGATGTAGGAGGGCGTGGATATGTCCTGCGGG
TAAATAGCTGCGCCGATGGTTTCTACAAAGATCGTTATGTTTATCGGCACTTTGCATCGGCCGCGCTCCC
GATTCCGGAAGTGCTTGACATTGGGGAATTCAGCGAGAGCCTGACCTATTGCATCTCCCGCCGTGCACAG
GGTGTCACGTTGCAAGACCTGCCTGAAACCGAACTGCCCGCTGTTCTGCAGCCGGTCGCGGAGGCCATGG
ATGCGATCGCTGCGGCCGATCTTAGCCAGACGAGCGGGTTCGGCCCATTCGGACCGCAAGGAATCGGTCA
ATACACTACATGGCGTGATTTCATATGCGCGATTGCTGATCCCCATGTGTATCACTGGCAAACTGTGATG
GACGACACCGTCAGTGTAAGTGCTAGCCCCTAGGCCTGAATCGAAAAACCGCTCAGCGGCGCCCGCACCC
AAACGAAAACACCCCCGGCCCAAGCGGACCGGGGGTGTCGCGTGAAATGGATCAGTGAGCGTGGCCGTGG
TGGTGGCCGTGGCCGTGCTCGTCCTCGTCGGCCGGCTTGTCGACGACGGCGGTCTCCGTCGTCAGGATCA
TCCGGGCCACCGAGGCGGCGTTGAGAACAGCCGAGCGGGTCACCTTGGCCGGATCGACGACGCCGGCGGA
GACCAGATCACCGAACTCCAGCGTGGCGGCGTTGAAGCCCTGCCCCTTGGGAAGTTCGGAGAGAGCTCGT
CGACTGCAGAGGCCTGCATGCAAGCTTGGCGTAATCATGGTCATAGCTGTTTCCTTATCAGCTCACTCAA
AGGCGGTAATACGGTTATCCACAGAATCAGGGGATAACGCAGGAAAGAACATGTGAGCAAAAGGCCAGCA
AAAGGCCAGGAACCGTAAAAAGGCCGCGTTGCTGGCGTTTTTCCATAGGCTCCGCCCCCCTGACGAGCAT
CACAAAAATCGACGCTCAAGTCAGAGGTGGCGAAACCCGACAGGACTATAAAGATACCAGGCGTTTCCCC
CTGGAAGCTCCCTCGTGCGCTCTCCTGTTCCGACCCTGCCGCTTACCGGATACCTGTCCGCCTTTCTCCC
TTCGGGAAGCGTGGCGCTTTCTCATAGCTCACGCTGTAGGTATCTCAGTTCGGTGTAGGTCGTTCGCTCC
AAGCTGGGCTGTGTGCACGAACCCCCCGTTCAGCCCGACCGCTGCGCCTTATCCGGTAACTATCGTCTTG
AGTCCAACCCGGTAAGACACGACTTATCGCCACTGGCAGCAGCCACTGGTAACAGGATTAGCAGAGCGAG
GTATGTAGGCGGTGCTACAGAGTTCTTGAAGTGGTGGCCTAACTACGGCTACACTAGAAGAACAGTATTT
GGTATCTGCGCTCTGCTGAAGCCAGTTACCTTCGGAAAAAGAGTTGGTAGCTCTTGATCCGGCAAACAAA
CCACCGCTGGTAGCGGTGGTTTTTTTGTTTGCAAGCAGCAGATTACGCGCAGAAAAAAAGGATCTCAAGA
AGATCCTTTGATCTTTTCTACGGGGTCTGACGCTCAGTGGAACGAAAACTCACGTTAAGGGATTTTGGTC
ATGAGATTATCAAAAAGGATCTTCACCTAGATCCTTTTAAATTAAAAATGAAGTTTTAAATCAATCTAAA
GTATATATGAGTAAACTTGGTCTGACAGTTACCAATGCTTAATCAGTGAGGCACCTATCTCAGCGATCTG
TCTATTTCGTTCATCCATAGTTGCCTGACTCCCCGTCGTGTAGATAACTACGATACGGGAGGGCTTACCA
TCTGGCCCCAGTGCTGCAATGATACCGCGAGACCCACGCTCACCGGCTCCAGATTTATCAGCAATAAACC
AGCCAGCCGGAAGGGCCGAGCGCAGAAGTGGTCCTGCAACTTTATCCGCCTCCATCCAGTCTATTAATTG
TTGCCGGGAAGCTAGAGTAAGTAGTTCGCCAGTTAATAGTTTGCGC
Features (pLannotate 1.2.2; 39 found; start..end, strand, type, name):
     32..79      +  promoter       EM7 promoter: synthetic bacterial promoter&nbsp
     98..901     +  CDS            NeoR/KanR: aminoglycoside phosphotransferase from Tn5; aph(3')-II (or nptII); confers resistance to neomycin, kanamycin, and G418 (Geneticin®)
    911..965     -  CDS            lacZα (fragment): LacZα fragment of β-galactosidase; lacZ fragment
   1098..1280    -  CDS            groL2 (fragment): CH602_MYCS2 - Also known as groEL2 From Mycolicibacterium smegmatis (strain ATCC 700084 / mc(2)155) (Mycobacterium smegmatis).
   1299..1799    +  CDS            (3-F)Tyr-EGFP (fragment): (3-F)Tyr-EGFP is a basic (constitutively fluorescent) green fluorescent protein published in 2004, derived from Aequorea victoria.
   2365..2493    +  CDS            OR51A4 (fragment): O51A4_HUMAN - Experimental evidence at transcript level: Swiss-Prot protein existence level 2. Odorant receptor. From Homo sapiens (Human).
   3591..3719    +  CDS            OR51A4 (fragment): O51A4_HUMAN - Experimental evidence at transcript level: Swiss-Prot protein existence level 2. Odorant receptor. From Homo sapiens (Human).
   4304..4618    +  promoter       tight TRE promoter: Tet-responsive promoter PTight, consisting of seven tet operator sequences followed by the minimal CMV promoter
   4628..4661    +  protein_bind   loxP: Cre-mediated recombination occurs in the 8-bp core sequence (GCATACAT). Cre recombinase
   4738..4786    +  polyA_signal   poly(A) signal: synthetic polyadenylation signal
   4795..5271    +  polyA_signal   hGH poly(A) signal: human growth hormone polyadenylation signal
   5283..5744    +  polyA_signal   PGK poly(A) signal: mouse phosphoglycerate kinase 1 polyadenylation signal
   5771..5804    +  protein_bind   loxP: Cre-mediated recombination occurs in the 8-bp core sequence (GCATACAT). Cre recombinase
   5826..6875    +  CDS            ChrimsonR: red light-drivable channelrhodopsin from Chlamydomonas noctigama (Klapoetke et al., 2014) K176R mutant with accelerated closing kinetics
   6894..8318    +  CDS            tdTomato: tdTomato is a basic (constitutively fluorescent) orange fluorescent protein published in 2004, derived from Discosoma sp.. It is reported to be a somewhat slowly-maturing tandem dimer with low acid sensitivity.
   8373..8510    +  CDS            KCNB2 (fragment): KCNB2_CANLF - Experimental evidence at protein level: Swiss-Prot protein existence level 1. Voltage-gated potassium channel that mediates transmembrane potassium transport in excitable membranes, primarily in the brain and smooth muscle cells (PubMed:9612272). Channels open or close in response to the voltage difference across the membrane, letting potassium ions pass in accordance with their electrochemical gradient. Homotetrameric channels mediate a delayed-rectifier voltage-dependent outward potassium current that display rapid activation and slow inactivation in response to membrane depola
   8565..9153    +  misc_feature   WPRE: woodchuck hepatitis virus posttranscriptional regulatory element
   9184..9391    +  polyA_signal   bGH poly(A) signal: bovine growth hormone polyadenylation signal
   9950..10078   +  CDS            OR51A4 (fragment): O51A4_HUMAN - Experimental evidence at transcript level: Swiss-Prot protein existence level 2. Odorant receptor. From Homo sapiens (Human).
  11160..11288   +  CDS            OR51A4 (fragment): O51A4_HUMAN - Experimental evidence at transcript level: Swiss-Prot protein existence level 2. Odorant receptor. From Homo sapiens (Human).
  11915..12218   +  enhancer       CMV enhancer: human cytomegalovirus immediate early enhancer
  12220..12497   +  promoter       chicken β-actin promoter: No description available
  12498..13514   +  intron         chimeric intron: chimera between introns from chicken β-actin and rabbit β-globin
  13602..13635   +  protein_bind   FRT (minimal): supports FLP-mediated excision but not integration (Turan and Bode, 2011) FLP recombinase from the Saccharomyces cerevisiae 2μ plasmid
  13681..13729   +  polyA_signal   poly(A) signal: synthetic polyadenylation signal
  13738..14214   +  polyA_signal   hGH poly(A) signal: human growth hormone polyadenylation signal
  14293..14341   +  polyA_signal   HSV TK poly(A) signal: herpes simplex virus thymidine kinase polyadenylation signal (Cole and Stacy, 1985)
  14501..14534   +  protein_bind   FRT (minimal): supports FLP-mediated excision but not integration (Turan and Bode, 2011) FLP recombinase from the Saccharomyces cerevisiae 2μ plasmid
  14557..15130   +  misc_feature   IRES: internal ribosome entry site (IRES) of the encephalomyocarditis virus (EMCV)
  15140..15837   +  CDS            rtTA3 (fragment): reverse tetracycline transactivator 3 activates expression from Tet-responsive promoters in the presence of doxycycline
  15767..15877   +  CDS            VP48: 3 tandem repeats of the minimal activation domain of herpes simplex virus VP16 (Cheng et al., 2013)
  15927..16515   +  misc_feature   WPRE: woodchuck hepatitis virus posttranscriptional regulatory element
  16546..16753   +  polyA_signal   bGH poly(A) signal: bovine growth hormone polyadenylation signal
  16767..16800   +  protein_bind   attB: minimal attB site for the φC31 integrase (Groth et al., 2000) phage φC31 integrase
  16827..17326   +  promoter       PGK promoter: mouse phosphoglycerate kinase 1 promoter
  17353..17866   +  CDS            HygR (fragment): aminoglycoside phosphotransferase from E. coli; aph(4)-Ia; confers resistance to hygromycin
  18011..18190   -  CDS            groL2 (fragment): CH602_MYCS2 - Also known as groEL2 From Mycolicibacterium smegmatis (strain ATCC 700084 / mc(2)155) (Mycobacterium smegmatis).
  18380..18968   -  rep_origin     ori: high-copy-number ColE1/pMB1/pBR322/pUC origin of replication
  19140..6       -  CDS            bla(M) (fragment) (across the origin): β-lactamase lacking the signal sequence; bla(M); allows cytosolic expression of β-lactamase
