[The description below was written by a language model from this plasmid's Addgene catalogue record and pLannotate feature annotations shown in this document.]
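Description:
AiP1070-Ai211 (TITL-ChrimsonR-tdT-Kv2.1-ICF-IRES-tTA2) is a roughly 19.4 kb mammalian targeting vector built on the TIGRE3.0 targeting backbone. It is intended to place a recombinase- and tTA-dependent optogenetic reporter into a genomic locus rather than for simple transient expression. It is propagated in bacteria through a ColE1/pUC-type origin, although the catalogue lists it as low copy, and is selected with kanamycin via an EM7-driven NeoR/KanR gene. Only a fragment of β-lactamase remains.

The payload consists of two expression units. In the first, a tight TRE promoter is followed by a loxP-flanked stop cassette of stacked synthetic, hGH and PGK polyadenylation signals. Downstream lies ChrimsonR, the red-light-driven channelrhodopsin K176R variant, fused to tdTomato and to a short potassium-channel-derived segment. The software annotates this segment as a KCNB2 fragment, but it corresponds to the Kv2.1 tag named in the record. The unit ends with WPRE and a bGH poly(A).

The second unit uses a CAG promoter (CMV enhancer, chicken β-actin promoter, chimeric intron) upstream of an FRT-flanked stop cassette. After it come an EMCV IRES, a tet transactivator, WPRE and bGH poly(A). The transactivator is auto-annotated as an rtTA3 fragment plus VP16 minimal domains, consistent with the tTA2 named in the record.

As arranged, FLP excision would permit tTA2 expression. tTA2 would then drive the TRE unit, but only where Cre has also removed the loxP stop, giving intersectional Cre-and-FLP control of the opsin.

Repeated sequences flanking the units are annotated only as OR51A4 fragments, and their function is not stated in the record. A φC31 attB site and a PGK promoter driving a partial HygR coding sequence follow the second unit. This suggests selection by reconstitution of the marker on integration at the target locus, though the record does not describe that scheme.
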