Addgene plasmid #181764: AiP1070-Ai211 (TITL-ChrimsonR-tdT-Kv2.1-ICF-IRES-tTA2)
Purpose: targeting vector
Depositing lab: Tanya Daigle.
Backbone
  Vector backbone: TIGRE3.0 targeting vector
  Vector type: Mammalian Expression
Growth in bacteria
  Bacterial resistance: Kanamycin, 50 μg/mL
  Growth temperature: 30°C
  Growth strain: NEB Stable
  Copy number: Low Copy
Gene/Insert
  Gene/Insert name: Kv2.1-tagged ChrimsonR-tdTomato and tTA2
  Species: Synthetic
  Cloning method: Restriction Enzyme; 5′ cloning site unknown (unknown if destroyed)
Terms and licenses: Academic/Nonprofit Terms; Industry Terms: Not Available to Industry
How to cite: AiP1070-Ai211 (TITL-ChrimsonR-tdT-Kv2.1-ICF-IRES-tTA2) was a gift from Tanya Daigle (Addgene plasmid # 181764 ; http://n2t.net/addgene:181764 ; RRID:Addgene_181764)
